Addgene plasmid #128496: pS6-N-hα2M-H6
Purpose: Expresses human N-α2M (from G27 to A788) in mammalian cells. With C-t H6x tag.
Depositing lab: F Xavier Gomis-Ruth. Depositing organization: Institut de Biologia Molecular de Barcelona (IBMB-CSIC). Publication: Recombinant production of human alpha2-macroglobulin variants and interaction studies with recombinant G-related alpha2-macroglobulin binding protein and latent transforming growth factor-beta2. Marino-Puertas L, Del Amo-Maestro L, Taules M, Gomis-Ruth FX, Goulas T. Sci Rep. 2019 Jun 24;9(1):9186. doi: 10.1038/s41598-019-45712-z. PubMed 31235767.
Backbone
  Vector backbone: pCMV-Sport 6
  Backbone manufacturer: Invitrogen
  Backbone size w/o insert (bp): 4396
  Total vector size (bp): 7391
  Modifications to backbone: Introduction of Igk leader
  Vector type: Mammalian Expression
Growth in bacteria
  Bacterial resistance: Ampicillin, 100 μg/mL
  Growth temperature: 37°C
  Growth strain: DH5alpha
  Copy number: High Copy
Gene/Insert
  Gene/Insert name: A2M (G27-A788) (alt names: CPAMD5; FWP007)
  Species: H. sapiens (human)
  Insert size (bp): 2995
  GenBank ID: CR749334
  Entrez Gene: A2M (a.k.a. A2MD, CPAMD5, FWP007, S863-7)
  Promoter: CMV
  Tag / fusion protein: His tag (6x) (C terminal on insert)
  Cloning method: Unknown
  Sequencing primers: 5′ tgggttccaggttccactggtgacggaaaaccgcagtatatggttctg; 3′ CGCCTAATGGTGATGGTGATGGTGGGCTCGGAGAGAGGCAGTGGAAGA
Terms and licenses: Academic/Nonprofit Terms; Industry Terms: Not Available to Industry
How to cite: pS6-N-hα2M-H6 was a gift from F Xavier Gomis-Ruth (Addgene plasmid # 128496 ; http://n2t.net/addgene:128496 ; RRID:Addgene_128496)
