[The description below was written by a language model from this plasmid's Addgene catalogue record and pLannotate feature annotations shown in this document.]
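Description:
pS6-N-hα2M-H6 is a mammalian expression plasmid built on the Invitrogen pCMV-Sport 6 backbone and designed to produce the N-terminal portion of human α2-macroglobulin (A2M, residues G27 to A788) as a secreted, histidine-tagged protein. It is propagated in E. coli as a high-copy plasmid through a ColE1/pUC-type origin and selected with ampicillin via the β-lactamase gene. An f1 origin is also present, along with a loxP site carried over from the parental vector.

Expression is driven by the human cytomegalovirus immediate-early enhancer and promoter. The backbone was modified to include the mouse immunoglobulin κ light chain leader, which replaces the native A2M signal sequence and directs the truncated protein into the secretory pathway. The A2M fragment is fused in frame to a C-terminal 6xHis tag for metal-affinity purification, and the transcript is processed using SV40 intron remnants and the SV40 polyadenylation signal. The cassette is flanked by attB1 and attB2 Gateway sites and by SP6 and T7 phage promoters, all standard features of the pCMV-Sport 6 polylinker region that could allow in vitro transcription. Small lacI, lacZα and AmpR promoter fragments in the annotation appear to be backbone remnants rather than functional elements.

According to the record, the plasmid is one of a set for recombinant production of human α2-macroglobulin variants in mammalian cells, used for interaction studies with binding partners. The sequenced record is 6,618 nt, shorter than the catalogued total of 7,391 bp, and the annotated A2M region is likewise shorter than the listed insert size. The record does not explain this discrepancy.
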