Features (pLannotate 1.2.2; 24 found; start..end, strand, type, name):
     14..70      +  promoter       AmpR promoter (fragment): bla
    223..274     +  promoter       AmpR promoter (fragment): bla
    275..1135    +  CDS            AmpR: β-lactamase; bla; confers resistance to ampicillin, carbenicillin, and related antibiotics
   1237..1270    -  protein_bind   loxP: Cre-mediated recombination occurs in the 8-bp core sequence (GCATACAT). Cre recombinase
   1348..1936    +  rep_origin     ori: high-copy-number ColE1/pMB1/pBR322/pUC origin of replication
   2119..2172    +  CDS            lacI (fragment): lac repressor; lacI; The lac repressor binds to the lac operator to inhibit transcription in E. coli. This inhibition can be relieved by adding lactose or isopropyl-β-D-thiogalactopyranoside (IPTG).
   2188..2285    -  promoter       AmpR promoter: bla
   2406..2576    +  enhancer       CMV enhancer (fragment): human cytomegalovirus immediate early enhancer; contains an 18-bp deletion relative to the standard CMV enhancer
   2577..2780    +  promoter       CMV promoter: human cytomegalovirus (CMV) immediate early promoter
   2933..2951    +  promoter       SP6 promoter: promoter for bacteriophage SP6 RNA polymerase
   2952..2976    +  protein_bind   attB1: mutant version of attB; recombination site for the Gateway® BP reaction BP Clonase™
   3002..3064    +  sig_peptide    Igκ leader: leader sequence from mouse immunoglobulin κ light chain
   3017..5350    +  CDS            A2M (fragment): A2MG_HUMAN - Also known as CPAMD5. Experimental evidence at protein level: Swiss-Prot protein existence level 1. Is able to inhibit all four classes of proteinases by a unique 'trapping' mechanism. This protein has a peptide stretch, called the 'bait region' which contains specific cleavage sites for different proteinases. When a proteinase cleaves the bait region, a conformational change is induced in the protein which traps the proteinase. The entrapped enzyme remains active against low molecular weight substrates (activity against high molecular weight substrates is greatly reduced). Follow
   5351..5368    +  CDS            6xHis: 6xHis affinity tag
   5416..5440    -  protein_bind   attB2: mutant version of attB; recombination site for the Gateway® BP reaction BP Clonase™
   5442..5460    -  promoter       T7 promoter: promoter for bacteriophage T7 RNA polymerase
   5470..5507    +  CDS            lacZα (fragment): LacZα fragment of β-galactosidase; lacZ fragment
   5519..5633    +  intron         large T intron (fragment): SV40 (simian virus 40) large T antigen intron
   5707..5732    +  intron         small t intron (fragment): SV40 (simian virus 40) small t antigen intron
   5732..5869    +  CDS            large T antigen (fragment): large T antigen from SV40 (simian virus 40)
   5892..6026    +  polyA_signal   SV40 poly(A) signal: SV40 polyadenylation signal
   6031..6080    -  CDS            lacI (fragment): lac repressor; lacI; The lac repressor binds to the lac operator to inhibit transcription in E. coli. This inhibition can be relieved by adding lactose or isopropyl-β-D-thiogalactopyranoside (IPTG).
   6080..6147    +  CDS            lacZα (fragment): LacZα fragment of β-galactosidase; lacZ fragment
   6152..6606    +  rep_origin     f1 ori (sequence partly withheld): f1 bacteriophage origin of replication; arrow indicates direction of (+) strand synthesis
>Addgene plasmid #128496 | pS6-N-hα2M-H6 | addgene full sequence | sequence record 252007 | Addgene NGS Result
TCGGGGAAATGTGCGCGGAACCCCTATTTGTTTATTTTTCTAAATACATTCAAATATGTATCCGCTCATG
CCAGGTCTTGGACTGGTGAGAACGGCTTGCTCGGCAGCTTCGATGTGTGCTGGAGGGAGAATAAAGGTCT
AAGATGTGCGATAGAGGGAAGTCGCATTGAATTATGTGCTGTGTAGGGATCGCTGGTATCAAATATGTGT
GCCCACCCCTGGCATGAGACAATAACCCTGATAAATGCTTCAATAATATTGAAAAAGGAAGAGTATGAGT
ATTCAACATTTCCGTGTCGCCCTTATTCCCTTTTTTGCGGCATTTTGCCTTCCTGTTTTTGCTCACCCAG
AAACGCTGGTGAAAGTAAAAGATGCTGAAGATCAGTTGGGTGCACGAGTGGGTTACATCGAACTGGATCT
CAACAGCGGTAAGATCCTTGAGAGTTTTCGCCCCGAAGAACGTTTTCCAATGATGAGCACTTTTAAAGTT
CTGCTATGTGGCGCGGTATTATCCCGTATTGACGCCGGGCAAGAGCAACTCGGTCGCCGCATACACTATT
CTCAGAATGACTTGGTTGAGTACTCACCAGTCACAGAAAAGCATCTTACGGATGGCATGACAGTAAGAGA
ATTATGCAGTGCTGCCATAACCATGAGTGATAACACTGCGGCCAACTTACTTCTGACAACGATCGGAGGA
CCGAAGGAGCTAACCGCTTTTTTGCACAACATGGGGGATCATGTAACTCGCCTTGATCGTTGGGAACCGG
AGCTGAATGAAGCCATACCAAACGACGAGCGTGACACCACGATGCCTGTAGCAATGGCAACAACGTTGCG
CAAACTATTAACTGGCGAACTACTTACTCTAGCTTCCCGGCAACAATTAATAGACTGGATGGAGGCGGAT
AAAGTTGCAGGACCACTTCTGCGCTCGGCCCTTCCGGCTGGCTGGTTTATTGCTGATAAATCTGGAGCCG
GTGAGCGTGGGTCTCGCGGTATCATTGCAGCACTGGGGCCAGATGGTAAGCCCTCCCGTATCGTAGTTAT
CTACACGACGGGGAGTCAGGCAACTATGGATGAACGAAATAGACAGATCGCTGAGATAGGTGCCTCACTG
ATTAAGCATTGGTAACTGTCAGACCAAGTTTACTCATATATACTTTAGATTGATTTAAAACTTCATTTTT
AATTTAAAAGGATCTAGGTGAAGATCCTTTTTGATAATCTCATGCCATAACTTCGTATAATGTATGCTAT
ACGAAGTTATGGCATGACCAAAATCCCTTAACGTGAGTTTTCGTTCCACTGAGCGTCAGACCCCGTAGAA
AAGATCAAAGGATCTTCTTGAGATCCTTTTTTTCTGCGCGTAATCTGCTGCTTGCAAACAAAAAAACCAC
CGCTACCAGCGGTGGTTTGTTTGCCGGATCAAGAGCTACCAACTCTTTTTCCGAAGGTAACTGGCTTCAG
CAGAGCGCAGATACCAAATACTGTTCTTCTAGTGTAGCCGTAGTTAGGCCACCACTTCAAGAACTCTGTA
GCACCGCCTACATACCTCGCTCTGCTAATCCTGTTACCAGTGGCTGCTGCCAGTGGCGATAAGTCGTGTC
TTACCGGGTTGGACTCAAGACGATAGTTACCGGATAAGGCGCAGCGGTCGGGCTGAACGGGGGGTTCGTG
CACACAGCCCAGCTTGGAGCGAACGACCTACACCGAACTGAGATACCTACAGCGTGAGCTATGAGAAAGC
GCCACGCTTCCCGAAGGGAGAAAGGCGGACAGGTATCCGGTAAGCGGCAGGGTCGGAACAGGAGAGCGCA
CGAGGGAGCTTCCAGGGGGAAACGCCTGGTATCTTTATAGTCCTGTCGGGTTTCGCCACCTCTGACTTGA
GCGTCGATTTTTGTGATGCTCGTCAGGGGGGCGGAGCCTATGGAAAAACGCCAGCAACGCGGCCTTTTTA
CGGTTCCTGGCCTTTTGCTGGCCTTTTGCTCACATGTTCTTTCCTGCGTTATCCCCTGATTCTGTGGATA
ACCGTATTACCGCCTTTGAGTGAGCTGATACCGCTCGCCGCAGCCGAACGACCGAGCGCAGCGAGTCAGT
GAGCGAGGAAGCGGAAGAGCGCCCAATACGCAAACCGCCTCTCCCCGCGCGTTGGCCGATTCATTAATGC
AGAGCTTGCAATTCGCGCTTTTTCAATATTATTGAAGCATTTATCAGGGTTATTGTCTCATGAGCGGATA
CATATTTGAATGTATTTAGAAAAATAAACAAATAGGGGTTCCGCGCACATTTCCCCGAAAAGTGCCACCT
GACGTCTAAGAAACCATTATTATCATGACATTAACCTATAAAAATAGGCGTATTACGAGGCCCTTTCACG
CATTAGATGCATGTCGTTACATAACTTACGGTAAATGGCCCGCCTGGCAGTACATCAAGTGTATCATATG
CCAAGTACGCCCCCTATTGACGTCAATGACGGTAAATGGCCCGCCTGGCATTATGCCCAGTACATGACCT
TATGGGACTTTCCTACTTGGCAGTACATCTACGTATTAGTCATCGCTATTACCATGGTGATGCGGTTTTG
GCAGTACATCAATGGGCGTGGATAGCGGTTTGACTCACGGGGATTTCCAAGTCTCCACCCCATTGACGTC
AATGGGAGTTTGTTTTGGCACCAAAATCAACGGGACTTTCCAAAATGTCGTAACAACTCCGCCCCATTGA
CGCAAATGGGCGGTAGGCGTGTACGGTGGGAGGTCTATATAAGCAGAGCTCGTTTAGTGAACCGTCAGAT
CGCCTGGAGACGCCATCCACGCTGTTTTGACCTCCATAGAAGACACCGGGACCGATCCAGCCTCCGGACT
CTAGCCTAGGCCGCGGGACGGATAACAATTTCACACAGGAAACAGCTATGACCATTAGGCCTATTTAGGT
GACACTATAGAACAAGTTTGTACAAAAAAGCAGGCTGGTACCGGTCCGGAATCCCCCCGGGATGGAGACA
GACACACTCCTGCTATGGGTACTGCTGCTCTGGGTTCCAGGTTCCACTGGTGACGGAAAACCGCAGTATA
TGGTTCTGGTCCCCTCCCTGCTCCACACTGAGACCACTGAGAAGGGCTGTGTCCTTCTGAGCTACCTGAA
TGAGACAGTGACTGTAAGTGCTTCCTTGGAGTCTGTCAGGGGAAACAGGAGCCTCTTCACTGACCTGGAG
GCGGAGAATGACGTACTCCACTGTGTCGCCTTCGCTGTCCCAAAGTCTTCATCCAATGAGGAGGTAATGT
TCCTCACTGTCCAAGTGAAAGGACCAACCCAAGAATTTAAGAAGCGGACCACAGTGATGGTTAAGAACGA
GGACAGTCTGGTCTTTGTCCAGACAGACAAATCAATCTACAAACCAGGGCAGACAGTGAAATTTCGTGTT
GTCTCCATGGATGAAAACTTTCACCCCCTGAATGAGTTGATTCCACTAGTATACATTCAGGATCCCAAAG
GAAATCGCATCGCACAATGGCAGAGTTTCCAGTTAGAGGGTGGCCTCAAGCAATTTTCTTTTCCCCTCTC
ATCAGAGCCCTTCCAGGGCTCCTACAAGGTGGTGGTACAGAAGAAATCAGGTGGAAGGACAGAGCACCCT
TTCACCGTGGAGGAATTTGTTCTTCCCAAGTTTGAAGTACAAGTAACAGTGCCAAAGATAATCACCATCT
TGGAAGAAGAGATGAATGTATCAGTGTGTGGCCTATACACATATGGGAAGCCTGTCCCTGGACATGTGAC
TGTGAGCATTTGCAGAAAGTATAGTGACGCTTCCGACTGCCACGGTGAAGATTCACAGGCTTTCTGTGAG
AAATTCAGTGGACAGCTAAACAGCCATGGCTGCTTCTATCAGCAAGTAAAAACCAAGGTCTTCCAGCTGA
AGAGGAAGGAGTATGAAATGAAACTTCACACTGAGGCCCAGATCCAAGAAGAAGGAACAGTGGTGGAATT
GACTGGAAGGCAGTCCAGTGAAATCACAAGAACCATAACCAAACTCTCATTTGTGAAAGTGGACTCACAC
TTTCGACAGGGAATTCCCTTCTTTGGGCAGGTGCGCCTAGTAGATGGGAAAGGCGTCCCTATACCAAATA
AAGTCATATTCATCAGAGGAAATGAAGCAAACTATTACTCCAATGCTACCACGGATGAGCATGGCCTTGT
ACAGTTCTCTATCAACACCACCAATGTTATGGGTACCTCTCTTACTGTTAGGGTCAATTACAAGGATCGT
AGTCCCTGTTACGGCTACCAGTGGGTGTCAGAAGAACACGAAGAGGCACATCACACTGCTTATCTTGTGT
TCTCCCCAAGCAAGAGCTTTGTCCACCTTGAGCCCATGTCTCATGAACTACCCTGTGGCCATACTCAGAC
AGTCCAGGCACATTATATTCTGAATGGAGGCACCCTGCTGGGGCTGAAGAAGCTCTCCTTCTATTATCTG
ATAATGGCAAAGGGAGGCATTGTCCGAACTGGGACTCATGGACTGCTTGTGAAGCAGGAAGACATGAAGG
GCCATTTTTCCATCTCAATCCCTGTGAAGTCAGACATTGCTCCTGTCGCTCGGTTGCTCATCTATGCTGT
TTTACCTACCGGGGACGTGATTGGGGATTCTGCAAAATATGATGTTGAAAATTGTCTGGCCAACAAGGTG
GATTTGAGCTTCAGCCCATCACAAAGTCTCCCAGCCTCACACGCCCACCTGCGAGTCACAGCGGCTCCTC
AGTCCGTCTGCGCCCTCCGTGCTGTGGACCAAAGCGTGCTGCTCATGAAGCCTGATGCTGAGCTCTCGGC
GTCCTCGGTTTACAACCTGCTACCAGAAAAGGACCTCACTGGCTTCCCTGGGCCTTTGAATGACCAGGAC
GATGAAGACTGCATCAATCGTCATAATGTCTATATTAATGGAATCACATATACTCCAGTATCAAGTACAA
ATGAAAAGGATATGTACAGCTTCCTAGAGGACATGGGCTTAAAGGCATTCACCAACTCAAAGATTCGTAA
ACCCAAAATGTGTCCACAGCTTCAACAGTATGAAATGCATGGACCTGAAGGTCTACGTGTAGGTTTTTAT
GAGTCAGATGTAATGGGAAGAGGCCATGCACGCCTGGTGCATGTTGAAGAGCCTCACACGGAGACCGTAC
GAAAGTACTTCCCTGAGACATGGATCTGGGATTTGGTGGTGGTAAACTCAGCAGGTGTGGCTGAGGTAGG
AGTAACAGTCCCTGACACCATCACCGAGTGGAAGGCAGGGGCCTTCTGCCTGTCTGAAGATGCTGGACTT
GGTATCTCTTCCACTGCCTCTCTCCGAGCCCACCATCACCATCACCATTAGGCGGCCGCTCTAGAGTATC
CCTCGAGGGGCCCAAGCTTACGCGTACCCAGCTTTCTTGTACAAAGTGGTCCCTATAGTGAGTCGTATTA
TAAGCTAGGCACTGGCCGTCGTTTTACAACGTCGTGACTGGGAAAACTGCTAGCTTGGGATCTTTGTGAA
GGAACCTTACTTCTGTGGTGTGACATAATTGGACAAACTACCTACAGAGATTTAAAGCTCTAAGGTAAAT
ATAAAATTTTTAAGTGTATAATGTGTTAAACTAGCTGCATATGCTTGCTGCTTGAGAGTTTTGCTTACTG
AGTATGATTTATGAAAATATTATACACAGGAGCTAGTGATTCTAATTGTTTGTGTATTTTAGATTCACAG
TCCCAAGGCTCATTTCAGGCCCCTCAGTCCTCACAGTCTGTTCATGATCATAATCAGCCATACCACATTT
GTAGAGGTTTTACTTGCTTTAAAAAACCTCCCACACCTCCCCCTGAACCTGAAACATAAAATGAATGCAA
TTGTTGTTGTTAACTTGTTTATTGCAGCTTATAATGGTTACAAATAAAGCAATAGCATCACAAATTTCAC
AAATAAAGCATTTTTTTCACTGCATTCTAGTTGTGGTTTGTCCAAACTCATCAATGTATCTTATCATGTC
TGGATCGATCCTGCATTAATGAATCGGCCAACGCGCGGGGAGAGGCGGTTTGCGTATTGGCTGGCGTAAT
AGCGAAGAGGCCCGCACCGATCGCCCTTCCCAACAGTTGCGCAGCCTGAATGGCGAATGGG
[124 nt withheld, positions 6152-6275]
C
[91 nt withheld, positions 6277-6367]
A
[49 nt withheld, positions 6369-6417]
CCTTTGACGTTGGAGTCCACGTTCTT
[37 nt withheld, positions 6444-6480]
ACCCTATCTCGGTCTATTCTTTTGATTTATAAGGGATTTTGCCGATTTCGGCCTATTGGTTAAAAAATGA
GCTGATTTAACAAAAATTTAACGCGAATTTTAACAAAATATTAACGCTTACAATTTAGGTGGCACTTT
